>Addgene plasmid #20401 | pNC952 | depositor full sequence | sequence record 9610 | Author sequence
AGCGCCCAATACGCAAACCGCCTCTCCCCGCGCGTTGGCCGATTCATTAATGCAGCTGGCACGACAGGTT
TCCCGACTGGAAAGCGGGCAGTGAGCGCAACGCAATTAATGTGAGTTAGCTCACTCATTAGGCACCCCAG
GCTTTACACTTTATGCTTCCGGCTCGTATGTTGTGTGGAATTGTGAGCGGATAACAATTTCACACAGGAA
ACAGCTATGACCATGATTACGAATTCGAGCTCTGGAGAATATACTAAGGGTACTGTTGACATTGCGAAGA
GCGACAAAGATTTTGTTATCGGCTTTATTGCTCAAAGAGACATGGGTGGAAGAGATGAAGGTTACGATTG
GTTGATTATGACACCCGGTGTGGGTTTAGATGACAAGGGAGACGCATTGGGTCAACAGTATAGAACCGTG
GATGATGTGGTCTCTACAGGATCTGACATTATTATTGTTGGAAGAGGACTATTTGCAAAGGGAAGGGATG
CTAAGGTAGAGGGTGAACGTTACAGAAAAGCAGGCTGGGAAGCATATTTGAGAAGATGCGGCCAGCAAAA
CTAAAAAACTGTATTATAAGTAAATGCATGTATACTAAACTCACAAATTAGAGCTTCAATTTAATTATAT
CAGTTATTACCCGGTACCCCCCTCGAGGAATTTTCAAAAATTCTTACTTTTTTTTTGGATGGACGCAAAG
AAGTTTAATAATCATATTACATGGCATTACCACCATATACATATCCATATCTAATCTTACTTATATGTTG
TGGAAATGTAAAGAGCCCCATTATCTTAGCCTAAAAAAACCTTCTCTTTGGAACTTTCAGTAATACGCTT
AACTGCTCATTGCTATATTGAAGTACGGATTAGAAGCCGCCGAGCGGGCGACAGCCCTCCGACGGAAGAC
TCTCCTCCGTGCGTCCTCGTCTTCACCGGTCGCGTTCCTGAAACGCAGATGTGCCTCGCGCCGCACTGCT
CCGAACAATAAAGATTCTACAATACTAGCTTTTATGGTTATGAAGAGGAAAAATTGGCAGTAACCTGGCC
CCACAAACCTTCAAATTAACGAATCAAATTAACAACCATAGGATGATAATGCGATTAGTTTTTTAGCCTT
ATTTCTGGGGTAATTAATCAGCGAAGCGATGATTTTTGATCTATTAACAGATATATAAATGGAAAAGCTG
CATAACCACTTTAACTAATACTTTCAACATTTTCAGTTTGTATTACTTCTTATTCAAATGTCATAAAAGT
ATCAACAAAAAATTGTTAATATACCTCTATACTTTAACGTCAAGGAGAAAAAACCCCGGATCTGCCAGGC
GTGTATATAGCGTGGATGGCCAGGCAACTTTAGTGCTGACACATACAGGCATATATATATGTGTGCGACG
ACACATGATCATATGGCATGCATGTGCTCTGTATGTATATAAAACTCTTGTTTTCTTCTTTTCTCTAAAT
ATTCTTTCCTTATACATTAGGTCCTTTGTAGCATAAATTACTATACTTCTATAGACACGCAAACACAAAT
ACACACACTAAATTACCGGATCAATTCGCCTGCTTATCTTTCTTCTTCCGAAAGTGCTACTTCAGAAAGA
GCAAGAACTGTACGGATAAGGATAAGTATATCTTCTATCTACTACAATACGAAAAGAACTCTCGAACTCT
CCCTCCCACTTTACTTTAACTAATAGATTATGCAGATTTTCGTCAAGACTTTGACCGGTAAAACCATAAC
ATTGGAAGTTGAATCTTCCGATACCATCGACAACGTTAAGTCGAAAATTCAAGACAAGGAAGGTATCCCT
CCAGATCAACAAAGATTGATCTTTGCCGGTAAGCAGCTAGAAGACGGTAGAACGCTGTCTGATTACAACA
TTCAGAAGGAGTCCACCTTACATCTTGTGCTAAGGCTAAGAGGTGGTATGCACGGATCCGGAGCTTGGCT
GTTGCCCGTCTCACTGGTGAAAAGAAAAACCACCCTGGCGCCCAATACGAGTAAAGGAGAAGAACTTTTC
ACTGGAGTTGTCCCAATTCTTGTTGAATTAGATGGTGATGTTAATGGGCACAAATTTTCTGTCAGTGGAG
AGGGTGAAGGTGATGCAACATACGGAAAACTTACCCTTAAATTTATTTGCACTACTGGAAAACTACCTGT
TCCATGGCCAACACTTGTCACTACTTTGACTTGGGGTGTTCAATGCTTTTCAAGATACCCAGATCATATG
AAACGGCATGACTTTTTCAAGAGTGCCATGCCCGAAGGTTATGTACAGGAAAGAACTATATTTTTCAAAG
ATGACGGGAACTACAAGACACGTGCTGAAGTCAAGTTTGAAGGTGATACCCTTGTTAATAGAATCGAGTT
AAAAGGTATTGATTTTAAAGAAGATGGAAACATTCTTGGACACAAATTGGAATACAACTATATTTCACAC
AATGTATACATCACTGCAGACAAACAAAAGAATGGAATCAAAGCTCATTTCAAAATTAGACACAACATTG
AAGATGGAAGCGTTCAACTAGCAGACCATTATCAACAAAATACTCCAATTGGCGATGGCCCTGTCCTTTT
ACCAGACAACCATTACCTGTCCACACAATCTGCCCTTTCGAAAGATCCCAACGAAAAGAGAGACCACATG
GTCCTTCTTGAGTTTGTAACAGCTGCTGGGATTACACATGGCATGGATGAACTATACAAATAGGGCGCGC
CACTTCTAAATAAGCGAATTTCTTATGATTTATGATTTTTATTATTAAATAAGTTATAAAAAAAATAAGT
GTATACAAATTTTAAAGTGACTCTTAGGTTTTAAAACGAAAATTCTTATTCTTGAGTAACTCTTTCCTGT
AGGTCAGGTTGCTTTCTCAGGTATAGTATGAGGTCGCTCTTATTGACCACACCTCTACCGGCAGATCCGC
TAGGGATAACAGGGTAATATAGATCTGTTTAGCTTGCCTCGTCCCCGCCGGGTCACCCGGCCAGCGACAT
GGAGGCCCAGAATACCCTCCTTGACAGTCTTGACGTGCGCAGCTCAGGGGCATGATGTGACTGTCGCCCG
TACATTTAGCCCATACATCCCCATGTATAATCATTTGCATCCATACATTTTGATGGCCGCACGGCGCGAA
GCAAAAATTACGGCTCCTCGCTGCAGACCTGCGAGCAGGGAAACGCTCCCCTCACAGACGCGTTGAATTG
TCCCCACGCCGCGCCCCTGTAGAGAAATATAAAAGGTTAGGATTTGCCACTGAGGTTCTTCTTTCATATA
CTTCCTTTTAAAATCTTGCTAGGATACAGTTCTCACATCACATCCGAACATAAACAACCATGGGTAGGAG
GGCTTTTGTAGAAAGAAATACGAACGAAACGAAAATCAGCGTTGCCATCGCTTTGGACAAAGCTCCCTTA
CCTGAAGAGTCGAATTTTATTGATGAACTTATAACTTCCAAGCATACAAACCAAAAGGGAGAACAAGTAA
TCCAAGTAGACACGGGAATTGGATTCTTGGATCACATGTATCATGCACTGGCTAAACATGCAGGCTGGAG
CTTACGACTTTACTCAAGAGGTGATTTAATCATCGATGATCATCACACTGCAGAAGATACTGCTATTGCA
CTTGGTATTGCATTCAAGCAGGCTATGAGTAACTTTGCCGGCGTTAAAAGATTTGGACATGCTTATTGTC
CACTTGACGAAGCTCTTTCTAGAAGCGTAGTTGACTTGTCGGGACGGCCCTATGCTGTTATCGATTTGGG
ATTAAAGCGTGAAAAGGTTGGGGAATTGTCCTGTGAAATGATCCCTCACTTACTATATTCCTTTTCGGTA
GCAGCTGGAATTACTTTGCATGTTACCTGCTTATATGGTAGTAATGACCATCATCGTGCTGAAAGCGCTT
TTAAATCTCTGGCTGTTGCCATGCGCGCGGCTACTAGTCTTACTGGAAGTTCTGAAGTCCCAAGCACGAA
GGGAGTGTTGTAAAGAGTACTGACAATAAAAAGATTCTTGTTTTCAAGAACTTGTCATTTGTATAGTTTT
TTTATATTGTAGTTGTTCTATTTTAATCAAATGTTAGCGTGATTTATATTTTTTTTCGCCTCGACATCAT
CTGCCCAGATGCGAAGTTAAGTGCGCAGAAAGTAATATCATGCGTCAATCGTATGTGAATGCTGGTCGCT
ATACTGCTGTCGATTCGATACTAACGCTCGACCTGCAGGCATGAAGATGGGAATCTCGGTCGTAATGATT
TCTATAATGACGAAAAAAAAAAAATTGGAAAGAAAAAGCTTCATGGCCTTTATAAAAAGGAACTATCCAA
TACCTCGCCAGAACCAAGTAACAGTATTTTACGGGGCACAAATCAAGAACAATAAGACAGGACTGTAAAG
ATGGACGCATTGAACTCCAAAGAACAACAAGAGTTCCAAAAAGTAGTGGAACAAAAGCAAATGAAGGATT
TCATGCGTTTGTACTCTAATCTGGTAGAAAGATGTTTCACAGACTGTGTCAATGACTTCACAACATCAAA
GCTAACCAATAAGGAACAAACATGCATCATGAAGTGCTCAGAAAAGTTCTTGAAGCATAGCGAACGTGTA
GGGCAGCGTTTCCAAGAACAAAACGCTGCCTTGGGACAAGGCTTGGGCCGATAAGGTGTACTGGCGTATA
TATATCTAATTATGTATCTCTGGTGTCGACAAGCTTGGCACTGGCCGTCGTTTTACAACGTCGTGACTGG
GAAAACCCTGGCGTTACCCAACTTAATCGCCTTGCAGCACATCCCCCTTTCGCCAGCTGGCGTAATAGCG
AAGAGGCCCGCACCGATCGCCCTTCCCAACAGTTGCGCAGCCTGAATGGCGAATGGCGCCTGATGCGGTA
TTTTCTCCTTACGCATCTGTGCGGTATTTCACACCGCATA
[142 nt withheld, positions 4941-5082]
C
[141 nt withheld, positions 5084-5224]
CCTTTGACGTTGGAGTCCACGTTCTTT
[37 nt withheld, positions 5252-5288]
ACCCTATCTCGGGCTATTCTTTTGATTTATAAGGGATTTTGCCGATTTCGGCCTATTGGTTAAAAAATGA
GCTGATTTAACAAAAATTTAACGCGAATTTTAACAAAATATTAACGTTTACAATTTTATGGTGCACTCTC
AGTACAATCTGCTCTGATGCCGCATAGTTAAGCCAGCCCCGACACCCGCCAACACCCGCTGACGCGCCCT
GACGGGCTTGTCTGCTCCCGGCATCCGCTTACAGACAAGCTGTGACCGTCTCCGGGAGCTGCATGTGTCA
GAGGTTTTCACCGTCATCACCGAAACGCGCGAGACGAAAGGGCCTCGTGATACGCCTATTTTTATAGGTT
AATGTCATGATAATAATGGTTTCTTAGACGTCAGGTGGCACTTTTCGGGGAAATGTGCGCGGAACCCCTA
TTTGTTTATTTTTCTAAATACATTCAAATATGTATCCGCTCATGAGACAATAACCCTGATAAATGCTTCA
ATAATATTGAAAAAGGAAGAGTATGAGTATTCAACATTTCCGTGTCGCCCTTATTCCCTTTTTTGCGGCA
TTTTGCCTTCCTGTTTTTGCTCACCCAGAAACGCTGGTGAAAGTAAAAGATGCTGAAGATCAGTTGGGTG
CACGAGTGGGTTACATCGAACTGGATCTCAACAGCGGTAAGATCCTTGAGAGTTTTCGCCCCGAAGAACG
TTTTCCAATGATGAGCACTTTTAAAGTTCTGCTATGTGGCGCGGTATTATCCCGTATTGACGCCGGGCAA
GAGCAACTCGGTCGCCGCATACACTATTCTCAGAATGACTTGGTTGAGTACTCACCAGTCACAGAAAAGC
ATCTTACGGATGGCATGACAGTAAGAGAATTATGCAGTGCTGCCATAACCATGAGTGATAACACTGCGGC
CAACTTACTTCTGACAACGATCGGAGGACCGAAGGAGCTAACCGCTTTTTTGCACAACATGGGGGATCAT
GTAACTCGCCTTGATCGTTGGGAACCGGAGCTGAATGAAGCCATACCAAACGACGAGCGTGACACCACGA
TGCCTGTAGCAATGGCAACAACGTTGCGCAAACTATTAACTGGCGAACTACTTACTCTAGCTTCCCGGCA
ACAATTAATAGACTGGATGGAGGCGGATAAAGTTGCAGGACCACTTCTGCGCTCGGCCCTTCCGGCTGGC
TGGTTTATTGCTGATAAATCTGGAGCCGGTGAGCGTGGGTCTCGCGGTATCATTGCAGCACTGGGGCCAG
ATGGTAAGCCCTCCCGTATCGTAGTTATCTACACGACGGGGAGTCAGGCAACTATGGATGAACGAAATAG
ACAGATCGCTGAGATAGGTGCCTCACTGATTAAGCATTGGTAACTGTCAGACCAAGTTTACTCATATATA
CTTTAGATTGATTTAAAACTTCATTTTTAATTTAAAAGGATCTAGGTGAAGATCCTTTTTGATAATCTCA
TGACCAAAATCCCTTAACGTGAGTTTTCGTTCCACTGAGCGTCAGACCCCGTAGAAAAGATCAAAGGATC
TTCTTGAGATCCTTTTTTTCTGCGCGTAATCTGCTGCTTGCAAACAAAAAAACCACCGCTACCAGCGGTG
GTTTGTTTGCCGGATCAAGAGCTACCAACTCTTTTTCCGAAGGTAACTGGCTTCAGCAGAGCGCAGATAC
CAAATACTGTCCTTCTAGTGTAGCCGTAGTTAGGCCACCACTTCAAGAACTCTGTAGCACCGCCTACATA
CCTCGCTCTGCTAATCCTGTTACCAGTGGCTGCTGCCAGTGGCGATAAGTCGTGTCTTACCGGGTTGGAC
TCAAGACGATAGTTACCGGATAAGGCGCAGCGGTCGGGCTGAACGGGGGGTTCGTGCACACAGCCCAGCT
TGGAGCGAACGACCTACACCGAACTGAGATACCTACAGCGTGAGCTATGAGAAAGCGCCACGCTTCCCGA
AGGGAGAAAGGCGGACAGGTATCCGGTAAGCGGCAGGGTCGGAACAGGAGAGCGCACGAGGGAGCTTCCA
GGGGGAAACGCCTGGTATCTTTATAGTCCTGTCGGGTTTCGCCACCTCTGACTTGAGCGTCGATTTTTGT
GATGCTCGTCAGGGGGGCGGAGCCTATGGAAAAACGCCAGCAACGCGGCCTTTTTACGGTTCCTGGCCTT
TTGCTGGCCTTTTGCTCACATGTTCTTTCCTGCGTTATCCCCTGATTCTGTGGATAACCGTATTACCGCC
TTTGAGTGAGCTGATACCGCTCGCCGCAGCCGAACGACCGAGCGCAGCGAGTCAGTGAGCGAGGAAGCGG
AAG
Features (pLannotate 1.2.2; 22 found; start..end, strand, type, name):
      2..94      +  CDS            lacI (fragment): lac repressor; lacI; The lac repressor binds to the lac operator to inhibit transcription in E. coli. This inhibition can be relieved by adding lactose or isopropyl-β-D-thiogalactopyranoside (IPTG).
    107..128     +  protein_bind   CAP binding site: CAP binding activates transcription in the presence of cAMP. E. coli catabolite activator protein
    143..173     +  promoter       lac promoter: promoter for the E. coli lac operon
    181..197     +  protein_bind   lac operator: The lac repressor binds to the lac operator to inhibit transcription in E. coli. This inhibition can be relieved by adding lactose or isopropyl-β-D-thiogalactopyranoside (IPTG). lac repressor encoded by lacI
    242..564     +  CDS            URA3 (fragment): orotidine-5'-phosphate decarboxylase, required for uracil biosynthesis; S. cerevisiae URA3; yeast auxotrophic marker, counterselectable with 5-fluoroorotic acid (5-FOA)
    662..1314    +  promoter       GAL1,10 promoter: GAL1 and GAL10 genes of S. cerevisiae; divergent inducible promoter, regulated by Gal4
   1710..1937    +  CDS            ubiquitin: Saccharomyces cerevisiae ubiquitin
   1958..2009    +  CDS            lacI (fragment): lac repressor; lacI; The lac repressor binds to the lac operator to inhibit transcription in E. coli. This inhibition can be relieved by adding lactose or isopropyl-β-D-thiogalactopyranoside (IPTG).
   2009..2723    +  CDS            GFP (fragment): Aequoria victoria green fluorescent protein
   2744..2931    +  terminator     ADH1 terminator: S. cerevisiae ADH1; transcription terminator for the S. cerevisiae alcohol dehydrogenase 1 (ADH1) gene
   3006..3349    +  promoter       TEF promoter: Ashbya gossypii TEF promoter
   3350..4003    +  CDS            S. pombe his5: imidazoleglycerol-phosphate dehydratase, required for histidine biosynthesis; Schizosaccharomyces pombe his5; yeast auxotrophic marker; corresponds to S. cerevisiae HIS3
   4009..4206    +  terminator     TEF terminator: Ashbya gossypii TEF terminator
   4411..4671    +  CDS            TIM9: TIM9_YEAST - Experimental evidence at protein level: Swiss-Prot protein existence level 1. Mitochondrial intermembrane chaperone that participates in the import and insertion of multi-pass transmembrane proteins into the mitochondrial inner membrane. Also required for the transfer of beta- barrel precursors from the TOM complex to the sorting and assembly machinery (SAM complex) of the outer membrane. Acts as a chaperone-like protein that protects the hydrophobic precursors from aggregation and guide them through the mitochondrial intermembrane space. Compared to TIM10, it may have a strong st
   4729..4883    +  CDS            lacZα (fragment): LacZα fragment of β-galactosidase; lacZ fragment
   4889..4940    -  misc_feature   bom (fragment): basis of mobility region from pBR322
   4959..5339    +  rep_origin     M13 ori (sequence partly withheld): M13 bacteriophage origin of replication; arrow indicates direction of (+) strand synthesis
   5415..5464    -  misc_feature   bom (fragment): basis of mobility region from pBR322
   5566..5601    -  CDS            rop (fragment): Rop protein, which maintains plasmids at low copy number; rop
   5696..5800    +  promoter       AmpR promoter: bla
   5801..6661    +  CDS            AmpR: β-lactamase; bla; confers resistance to ampicillin, carbenicillin, and related antibiotics
   6832..7420    +  rep_origin     ori: high-copy-number ColE1/pMB1/pBR322/pUC origin of replication
