[The description below was written by a language model from this plasmid's Addgene catalogue record and pLannotate feature annotations shown in this document.]
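Description:
pNC952 is a yeast reporter plasmid built on the pUC118 phagemid backbone. It carries a 4.4 kb "CFP-reporter" cassette cloned between SacI and SalI sites, giving a 7.6 kb construct. In E. coli it is maintained at high copy from the ColE1/pUC origin and selected with ampicillin through the β-lactamase gene. The backbone also contributes an M13 origin for single-stranded DNA production, along with lac promoter/operator and lacZα remnants. No yeast replication origin or centromere is annotated. The cassette is instead flanked by a URA3 fragment on one side and sequence matching the TIM9 reading frame on the other. This layout suggests chromosomal integration by homologous recombination around the URA3 region, although the record itself does not state the integration strategy and refers to attachments for details.

The reporter unit is driven by the GAL1,10 upstream activating sequence, so it is regulated by Gal4 and inducible by galactose. Downstream lies S. cerevisiae ubiquitin, a short lacI-derived segment corresponding to the linker the depositor calls "delta k", and a fluorescent protein coding region, followed by the ADH1 terminator. The annotation tool labels the fluorescent protein as a GFP fragment, while the record identifies it as CFP. The "X = UbiM" designation indicates a ubiquitin fusion in which cleavage is expected to expose methionine as the N-terminal residue. In N-end rule designs this is normally a stabilizing residue, so this plasmid probably represents a comparatively stable member of the series. An S. pombe his5 marker under Ashbya gossypii TEF promoter and terminator allows histidine prototrophy selection in yeast. The plasmid belongs to a family of destabilized cyan fluorescent proteins developed as transcriptional reporters in S. cerevisiae.
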