Addgene plasmid #20401: pNC952
Depositing lab: Beverly Errede. Depositing organization: University of North Carolina at Chapel Hill. Publication: A family of destabilized cyan fluorescent proteins as transcriptional reporters in S. cerevisiae. Hackett EA, Esch RK, Maleri S, Errede B. Yeast. 2006 Apr 15. 23(5):333-49. 10.1002/yea.1358 PubMed 16598699.
Backbone
  Vector backbone: pUC118
  Backbone size w/o insert (bp): 3162
  Vector type: Yeast Expression
Growth in bacteria
  Bacterial resistance: Ampicillin, 100 μg/mL
  Growth temperature: 37°C
  Growth strain: DH5alpha
  Copy number: High Copy
Gene/Insert
  Gene/Insert name: CFP-reporter
  Insert size (bp): 4439
  Mutation: X=UbiM (see schematic) linker=deltak
  Cloning method: Restriction Enzyme; 5′ cloning site Sac1 (not destroyed); 3′ cloning site SalI (not destroyed)
  Sequencing primers: 5′ CTCTCCACTGAGAGAAAA (prim586)
Terms and licenses: Academic/Nonprofit Terms; Industry Terms: Not Available to Industry
Depositor comments: See attachments for details Cassette: CFP-reporter; UAS: GAL1,10; X:UbiM; Linker:delta k
How to cite: pNC952 was a gift from Beverly Errede (Addgene plasmid # 20401 ; http://n2t.net/addgene:20401 ; RRID:Addgene_20401)
