>Addgene plasmid #20401 | pNC952 | addgene partial sequence | sequence record 26518 | 20401 with prim586(CTCTCCACTGAGAGAAAA)
ATTGGGACAACTCCAGTGAAAAGTTCTTCTCCTTTACTCGTATTGGGCGCCAGGGTGGTTTTTCTTTTCA
CCAGTGAGACGGGCAACAGCCAAGCTCCGGATCCGTGCATACCACCTCTTAGCCTTAGCACAAGATGTAA
GGTGGACTCCTTCTGAATGTTGTAATCAGACAGCGTTCTACCGTCTTCTAGCTGCTTACCGGCAAAGATC
AATCTTTGTTGATCTGGAGGGATACCTTCCTTGTCTTGAATTTTCGACTTAACGTTGTCGATGGTATCGG
AAGATTCAACTTCCAATGTTATGGTTTTACCGGTCAAAGTCTTGACGAAAATCTGCATAATCTATTAGTT
AAAGTAAAGTGGGAGGGAGAGTTCGAGAGTTCTTTTCGTATTGTAGTAGATAGAAGATATACTTATCCTT
ATCCGTACAGTTCTTGCTCTTTCTGAAGTAGCACTTTCGGAAGAAGAAAGATAAGCAGGCGAATTGATCC
GGTAATTTAGTGTGTGTATTTGTGTTTGCGTGTCTATAGAAGTATAGTAATTTATGCTACAAAGGACCTA
ATGTATAAGGAAAGAATATTTAGAGAAAAGAAGAAAACAAGAGTTTTATATACATACAGAGCACATGCAT
GCCATATGATCATGTGTCGTCGCACACATATATATATGCCTGTATGTGTCAGCACTAAAGTTGCCTGGNC
ATCCACGCTATATACACGCCTGGCAGATCCGGGGTTTTTTCTCCTTGACGTTAAAGTATAGAGGTATATT
AACAATTTTTTGTTGATACTTTTATTACATTTGAATAANAAGTAATACAAACCGAAAANGNTGAAAGNAT
TAGTTNAANNNNNNNNNNNNTTTTTGNATTTATATATCNGTNNNANANCAAAAANCN
